Addgene plasmid #215566: pTOCK1
Purpose: Escherichia coli–Aspergillus spp. shuttle cosmid-based library system
Depositing lab: Takuji Oka. Depositing organization: Sojo University. Publication: Construction of a Cosmid-Based Ultraefficient Genomic Library System for Filamentous Fungi of the Genus Aspergillus. Kadooka C, Oka T. J Fungi (Basel). 2024 Feb 29;10(3):188. doi: 10.3390/jof10030188. PubMed 38535197.
Backbone
  Vector backbone: SuperCos 1
  Backbone manufacturer: Agilent technologies
  Backbone size w/o insert (bp): 7937
  Total vector size (bp): 14937
  Vector type: Escherichia coli-Aspergillus spp. shuttle cosmid vector
  Selectable markers: AopyrG
Growth in bacteria
  Bacterial resistance: Ampicillin, 100 μg/mL
  Growth temperature: 37°C
  Growth strain: DH5alpha
  Copy number: High Copy
Gene/Insert 1
  Gene/Insert name: AopyrG
  Species: Aspergillus oryzae
  Insert size (bp): 1763
  Cloning method: Other
  Sequencing primers: 5′ GTCTCATGAGCGGATACATA
Gene/Insert 2
  Gene/Insert name: AMA1
  Species: Aspergillus nidulans
  Insert size (bp): 5251
  Cloning method: Restriction Enzyme; 5′ cloning site HindIII (unknown if destroyed); 3′ cloning site HindIII (unknown if destroyed)
  Sequencing primers: 5′ TATTTATGCAGAGGCCGAGG
Gene/Insert 3
  Gene/Insert name: ampicillin resistance (bla) ORF
  Insert size (bp): 861
  Cloning method: Other
  Sequencing primers: 5′ AAAGTCTGGAAACGCGGAAG
Terms and licenses: Academic/Nonprofit Terms; Industry Terms: Not Available to Industry
How to cite: pTOCK1 was a gift from Takuji Oka (Addgene plasmid # 215566 ; http://n2t.net/addgene:215566 ; RRID:Addgene_215566)
