[The description below was written by a language model from this plasmid's Addgene catalogue record and pLannotate feature annotations shown in this document.]
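Description:
pTOCK1 is an Escherichia coli–Aspergillus shuttle cosmid of about 14.9 kb, built on the SuperCos 1 backbone and intended for making genomic libraries for filamentous fungi of the genus Aspergillus. In bacteria it is maintained at high copy through a ColE1/pUC-type origin and selected with ampicillin via the bla gene and its native promoter. Two lambda cos sites are annotated. These allow ligated concatemers carrying large genomic inserts to be packaged in vitro into lambda phage particles and introduced efficiently into E. coli. Facing T3 and T7 phage promoters sit just upstream of the cos region, consistent with the SuperCos cloning site, where they can be used to generate end-specific probes or to sequence into inserts.

Two fungal elements were added to the backbone. AopyrG, the Aspergillus oryzae orotidine-5'-phosphate decarboxylase gene, is detected by the automated annotation only as fragments homologous to yeast URA3. It serves as an auxotrophic marker that complements uridine/uracil-requiring pyrG mutant hosts. AMA1, a roughly 5.2 kb Aspergillus nidulans sequence cloned at HindIII, supports autonomous extrachromosomal replication in Aspergillus. This typically raises transformation frequency and allows the cosmid to be recovered from transformants.

AMA1 lies between the SV40 promoter and the neomycin/kanamycin resistance gene of the original SuperCos mammalian selection cassette, so it separates the promoter from that gene. The remaining neo, ble fragment, SV40 small t and poly(A) sequences, along with the tetracycline-resistance fragments, are backbone remnants with no stated role here. The system suits complementation cloning and gene identification by screening libraries in Aspergillus mutants.
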