Features (pLannotate 1.2.2; 22 found; start..end, strand, type, name):
    577..714     +  CDS            URA3 (fragment): PYRF_YEAST - Experimental evidence at protein level: Swiss-Prot protein existence level 1. From Saccharomyces cerevisiae (strain ATCC 204508 / S288c) (Baker's yeast).
    789..1448    +  CDS            URA3 (fragment): PYRF_PICKU - Experimental evidence at transcript level: Swiss-Prot protein existence level 2. From Pichia kudriavzevii (Yeast) (Issatchenkia orientalis).
   1848..1866    +  promoter       T3 promoter: promoter for bacteriophage T3 RNA polymerase
   1871..1889    -  promoter       T7 promoter: promoter for bacteriophage T7 RNA polymerase
   1911..1934    +  promoter       tet promoter (fragment): E. coli promoter for tetracycline efflux protein gene
   1950..2194    +  misc_feature   cos (fragment): lambda cos site; allows packaging into phage lambda particles
   3034..3278    +  misc_feature   cos (fragment): lambda cos site; allows packaging into phage lambda particles
   4071..4695    +  CDS            TcR (fragment): tetracycline efflux protein; tet; confers resistance to tetracycline
   4883..5212    +  promoter       SV40 promoter: SV40 enhancer and early promoter
   5214..10462   -  rep_origin     AMA1: replication origin from Aspergillus nidulans (Aleksenko and Clutterbuck, 1996)
  10459..10782   +  CDS            tnpA (fragment): TN5P_ECOLX - Also known as tnp. Experimental evidence at protein level: Swiss-Prot protein existence level 1. Mediates transposition of transposon Tn5 by a 'cut and paste' mechanism. First, the monomeric transposase binds the 19 bp inverted DNA repeats flanking the transposon. Then, dimerization of the DNA- bound transposase creates a synaptic DNA complex. After nicking of the first DNA strand, excision of the transposon proceeds through a series of intermediates. The transposase then mediates the insertion of the transposon at a new site by strand transfer. The activity of the wild- type tran
  10814..11605   +  CDS            neo: KKA2_KLEPN - Also known as kan, nptII. Experimental evidence at protein level: Swiss-Prot protein existence level 1. Resistance to kanamycin, neomycin, paromomycin, ribostamycin, butirosin and gentamicin B. From Klebsiella pneumoniae.
  11629..11949   +  CDS            ble (fragment): BLE_KLEPN - Experimental evidence at protein level: Swiss-Prot protein existence level 1. Binding protein with a strong affinity to the bleomycin family of antibiotics. Binds to CL990; an antimitotic-antibiotic compound. From Klebsiella pneumoniae.
  11952..12026   +  CDS            small t antigen (fragment): SV40 (simian virus 40) small t antigen
  12028..12093   +  intron         small t intron: SV40 (simian virus 40) small t antigen intron
  12223..12243   +  CDS            SV40 NLS: nuclear localization signal of SV40 (simian virus 40) large T antigen
  12562..12645   +  CDS            large T antigen (fragment): large T antigen from SV40 (simian virus 40)
  12668..12802   +  polyA_signal   SV40 poly(A) signal: SV40 polyadenylation signal
  12874..13002   -  CDS            YPB1_ECOLX (fragment): Protein predicted: Swiss-Prot protein existence level 4. From Escherichia coli.
  13187..13775   -  rep_origin     ori: high-copy-number ColE1/pMB1/pBR322/pUC origin of replication
  13946..14806   -  CDS            AmpR: β-lactamase; bla; confers resistance to ampicillin, carbenicillin, and related antibiotics
  14807..14911   -  promoter       AmpR promoter: bla
>Addgene plasmid #215566 | pTOCK1 | addgene full sequence | sequence record 428769 | Addgene NGS Result
TATGGATCTCAGAACAATATACCAGAAAATGCGAAGGTAAGTGCTTCTATATTGATCCTTAGTGCTTTCA
AACTGTGATGTAGAAGTTGCTCGGTAGCTGATTAAATATTCTAGACCCAAGCCGCTGCTGGAATTGACAT
TATTATGGCCGATAGGGTTGGGCTTATTGCTATGTCCCTGAAAGGATATCAAAAGCAGGCAAAAAGCCAG
GCATAATCCCCGCGTGGACGGTACCCTAAGGATAGGCCCTAATCTTATCTACATGTGACTGCATCGATGT
GTTTGGTCAAAATGAGGCATGTGGCTCACCCCACAGGCGGAGAAACGTGTGGCTAGTGCATGACAGTCCC
CTCCATAGATTCAATTTAATTTTTCGCGGCAATTGTCGTGCAGTTTGTATCTACATTTCATTCCATATAT
CAAGAGTTAGTAGTTGGACATCCTGATTATTTTGTCTAATTACTGAAAACTCGAAGTACTAACCTACTAA
TAAGCCAGTTTCAACCACTAAGTGCTCATTTATACAATATTTGCAGAACCCCGCGCTACCCCTCCATCGC
CAACATGTCTTCCAAGTCGCAATTGACCTACAGCGCACGCGCTAGCAAGCACCCCAATGCGCTCGTAAAG
AAGCTCTTCGAGGTTGCCGAGGCCAAGAAAACCAATGTCACCGTTTCCGCCGACGTGACAACCACCAAAG
AGCTGCTGGATTTGGCTGACCGTATGCGCACCGGGGATGCCACTTACATGTGATCTAGTAATGGTTAATG
GTGGATTATATAACAGGACTCGGTCCGTACATTGCCGTGATCAAAACTCACATCGATATCCTCTCCGATT
TCAGCGAAGAAACCATCACCGGTCTGAAGGCCCTTGCAGAGAAGCACAATTTCCTCATCTTCGAAGATCG
CAAGTTCATCGATATCGGAAACACAGTCCAAAAGCAGTACCATGGCGGCACTCTGCGTATCTCTGAGTGG
GCCCACATCATCAACTGCAGTATTCTGCCCGGTGAGGGTATCGTCGAGGCTCTGGCCCAGACTGCTTCGG
CCGAGGACTTCCCCTACGGCTCCGAGAGGGGCCTTTTGATCCTTGCGGAGATGACCTCCAAGGGATCTTT
GGCTACCGGTCAATATACTACTTCTTCTGTTGACTATGCTCGGAAGTATAAGAAGTTTGTGATGGGATTC
GTCTCGACACGTCACCTTGGCGAGGTTCAGTCTGAAGTTAGCTCGCCTTCGGAGGAGGAAGATTTTGTCG
TCTTCACGACAGGTGTCAACCTCTCCTCGAAGGGTGACAAGCTGGGACAGCAGTACCAAACTCCTGAGTC
GGCTGTTGGACGCGGTGCCGACTTTATTATTGCTGGCCGTGGAATTTATGCTGCTCCTGATCCCGTGGAG
GCGGCGAAGCAGTACCAGAAGGAGGGATGGGATGCATACCTGAAGCGTGTTGGTGCGCAATAAGTAGTGG
TGGATACGTACTCCTTTTATGGCAGTATGTCGCAAGTATGATGCGATTTATAAATTCAGCACTCGAAATG
ACTACTACTATGTGTCTACGACAGATACCCTCTCCGTACGAATAAGACACCTGCCTCGATATATGGACAA
ATTCAAAATCAGGGTCAAGGGTCATGTTTCAAAGTCACAACAATCTCCAACATAGACGAGAATTTGTACC
GGAGTGTCTGAAGGTGCAGCTGGAGATTGGTCTATTTTCTTAGAGTGGGGTATCACTAATGTACAGTCGG
TCACTATCGTACACTAAGAAACCATTATTATCATGACATTAACCTATAAAAATAGGCGTATCACGAGGCC
CTTTCGTCTTCAAGAATTCGCGGCCGCAATTAACCCTCACTAAAGGGATCCCTATAGTGAGTCGTATTAT
GCGGCCGCGAATTCTCATGTTTGACCGCTTATCATCGATAAGCTCTGCTTTTTGTTGACTTCCATTGTTC
ATTCCACGGACAAAAACAGAGAAAGGAAACGACAGAGGCCAAAAAGCTCGCTTTCAGCACCTGTCGTTTC
CTTTCTTTTCAGAGGGTATTTTAAATAAAAACATTAAGTTATGACGAAGAAGAACGGAAACGCCTTAAAC
CGGAAAATTTTCATAAATAGCGAAAACCCGCGAGGTCGCCGCCCCGTAACAAGGCGGATCGCCGGAAAGG
ACCCGCAAATGATAATAATTATCAATTGCATACTATCGACGGCACTGCTGCCAGATAACACCACCGGGGA
AACATTCCATCATGATGGCCGTGCGGACATAGGAAGCCAGTTCATCCATCGCTTTCTTGTCTGCTGCCAT
TTGCTTTGTGACATCCAGCGCCGCACATTCAGCAGCGTTTTTCAGCGCGTTTTCGATCAACGTTTCAATG
TTGGTATCAACACCAGGTTTAACTTTGAACTTATCGGCACTGACGGTTACCTTGTTCTGCGCTGGCTCAT
CACGCTGGATACCAAGGCTGATGTTGTAGATATTGGTCACCGGCTGAGGTGTTTCGATTGCCGCTGCGTG
GATAGCACCATTTGCGATAGCGGCGTCCTTGATGAATGACACTCCATTGCGAATAAGTTCGAAGGAGACG
GTGTCACGAATGCGCTGGTCCAGCTCGTCGATTGCCTTTTGTGCAGCAGAGGTATCAATCTCAACGCCAA
GCGTCATCGAAGCGCAATATTGCTGCTCACCAAAACGCGTATTGACCAGGTGTTCAACGGCAAATTTCTG
CCCTTCTGATGTCAGAAAGGTAAAGTGATTTTCTTTCTGGTATTCAGTTGCTGTGTGTCTGGTTTCAGCA
AAACCAAGCTCGCGCAATTCGGCTGTGCCAGATTTAGAAGGCAGATCACCAGACAGCAACGCGCCACGGA
AAAACAGCGCATACAGAACATCCGTCGCCGCGCCGGACAACGTGATAATTTTATGACCCATGATTTATTT
CCTTTTAGACGTGAGCCTGTCGCACAGCAAAGCCGCCGAAAGTTCCTCGAAGCTAGCTTCAGACGTGCAC
GTGTACGTCTGCTTTTTGTTGACTTCCATTGTTCATTCCACGGACAAAAACAGAGAAAGGAAACGACAGA
GGCCAAAAAGCTCGCTTTCAGCACCTGTCGTTTCCTTTCTTTTCAGAGGGTATTTTAAATAAAAACATTA
AGTTATGACGAAGAAGAACGGAAACGCCTTAAACCGGAAAATTTTCATAAATAGCGAAAACCCGCGAGGT
CGCCGCCCCGTAACAAGGCGGATCGCCGGAAAGGACCCGCAAATGATAATAATTATCAATTGCATACTAT
CGACGGCACTGCTGCCAGATAACACCACCGGGGAAACATTCCATCATGATGGCCGTGCGGACATAGGAAG
CCAGTTCATCCATCGCTTTCTTGTCTGCTGCCATTTGCTTTGTGACATCCAGCGCCGCACATTCAGCAGC
GTTTTTCAGCGCGTTTTCGATCAACGTTTCAATGTTGGTATCAACACCAGGTTTAACTTTGAACTTATCG
GCACTGACGGTTACCTTGTTCTGCGCTGGCTCATCACGCTGGATACCAAGGCTGATGTTGTAGATATTGG
TCACCGGCTGAGGTGTTTCGATTGCCGCTGCGTGGATAGCACCATTTGCGATAGCGGCGTCCTTGATGAA
TGACACTCCATTGCGAATAAGTTCGAAGGAGACGGTGTCACGAATGCGCTGGTCCAGCTCGTCGATTGCC
TTTTGTGCAGCAGAGGTATCAATCTCAACGCCAAGCGTCATCGAAGCGCAATATTGCTGCTCACCAAAAC
GCGTATTGACCAGGTGTTCAACGGCAAATTTCTGCCCTTCTGATGTCAGAAAGGTAAAGTGATTTTCTTT
CTGGTATTCAGTTGCTGTGTGTCTGGTTTCAGCAAAACCAAGCTCGCGCAATTCGGCTGTGCCAGATTTA
GAAGGCAGATCACCAGACAGCAACGCGCCACGGAAAAACAGCGCATACAGAACATCCGTCGCCGCGCCGG
ACAACGTGATAATTTTATGACCCATGATTTATTTCCTTTTAGACGTGAGCCTGTCGCACAGCAAAGCCGC
CGAAAGTTCCTCGACCGATGCCCTTGAGAGCCTTCAACCCAGTCAGCTCCTTCCGGTGGGCGCGGGGCAT
GACTATCGTCGCCGCACTTATGACTGTCTTCTTTATCATGCAACTCGTAGGACAGGTGCCGGCAGCGCTC
TGGGTCATTTTCGGCGAGGACCGCTTTCGCTGGAGCGCGACGATGATCGGCCTGTCGCTTGCGGTATTCG
GAATCTTGCACGCCCTCGCTCAAGCCTTCGTCACTGGTCCCGCCACCAAACGTTTCGGCGAGAAGCAGGC
CATTATCGCCGGCATGGCGGCCGACGCGCTGGGCTACGTCTTGCTGGCGTTCGCGACGCGAGGCTGGATG
GCCTTCCCCATTATGATTCTTCTCGCTTCCGGCGGCATCGGGATGCCCGCGTTGCAGGCCATGCTGTCCA
GGCAGGTAGATGACGACCATCAGGGACAGCTTCAAGGATCGCTCGCGGCTCTTACCAGCCTAACTTCGAT
CATTGGACCGCTGATCGTCACGGCGATTTATGCCGCCTCGGCGAGCACATGGAACGGGTTGGCATGGATT
GTAGGCGCCGCCCTATACCTTGTCTGCCTCCCCGCGTTGCGTCGCGGTGCATGGAGCCGGGCCACCTCGA
CCTGAATGGAAGCCGGCGGCACCTCGCTAACGGATTCACCACTCCAAGAATTGGAGCCAATCAATTCTTG
CGGAGAACTGTGAATGCGCAAACCAACCCTTGGCAGAACATATCCATCGCGTCCGCCATCTCCAGCAGCC
GCACGCGGCGCATCTCGGGCAGCGTTGGGTCCTGCAGATCCGGCTGTGGAATGTGTGTCAGTTAGGGTGT
GGAAAGTCCCCAGGCTCCCCAGCAGGCAGAAGTATGCAAAGCATGCATCTCAATTAGTCAGCAACCAGGT
GTGGAAAGTCCCCAGGCTCCCCAGCAGGCAGAAGTATGCAAAGCATGCATCTCAATTAGTCAGCAACCAT
AGTCCCGCCCCTAACTCCGCCCATCCCGCCCCTAACTCCGCCCAGTTCCGCCCATTCTCCGCCCCATGGC
TGACTAATTTTTTTTATTTATGCAGAGGCCGAGGCCGCCTCGGCCTCTGAGCTATTCCAGAAGTAGTGAG
GAGGCTTTTTTGGAGGCCTAGGCTTTTGCAAAAAGCTTATTTTTTGTATACTGTTTTGTGATAGCACGAA
GTTTTTCCACGGTATCTTGTTAAAAATATATATTTGTGGCGGGCTTACCTACATCAAATTAATAAGAGAC
TAATTATAAACTAAACACACAAGCAAGCTACTTTAGGGTAAAAGTTTATAAATGCTTTTGACGTATAAAC
GTTGCTTGTATTTATTATTACAATTAAAGGTGGATAGAAAACCTAGAGACTAGTTAGAAACTAATCTCAG
GTTTGCGTTAAACTAAATCAGAGCCCGAGAGGTTAACAGAACCTAGAAGGGGACTAGATATCCGGGTAGG
GAAACAAAAAAAAAAAACAAGACAGCCACATATTAGGGAGACTAGTTAGAAGCTAGTTCCAGGACTAGGA
AAATAAAAGACAATGATACCACAGTCTAGTTGACAACTAGATAGATTCTAGATTGAGGCCAAAGTCTCTG
AGATCCAGGTTAGTTGCAACTAATACTAGTTAGTATCTAGTCTCCTATAACTCTGAAGCTAGAATAACTT
ACTACTATTATCCTCACCACTGTTCAGCTGCGCAAACGGAGTGATTGCAAGGTGTTCAGAGACTAGTTAT
TGACTAGTCAGTGACTAGCAATAACTAACAAGGTATTAACCTACCATGTCTGCCATCACCCTGCACTTCC
TCGGGCTCAGCAGCCTTTTCCTCCTCATTTTCATGCTCATTTTCCTTGTTTAAGACTGTGACTAGTCAAA
GACTAGTCCAGAACCACAAAGGAGAAATGTCTTACCACTTTCTTCATTGCTTGTCTCTTTTGCATTATCC
ATGTCTGCAACTAGTTAGAGTCTAGTTAGTGACTAGTCCGACGAGGACTTGCTTGTCTCCGGATTGTTGG
AGGAACTCTCCAGGGCCTCAAGATCCACAACAGAGCCTTCTAGAAGACTGGTCAATAACTAGTTGGTCTT
TGTCTGAGTCTGACTTACGAGGTTGCATACTCGCTCCCTTTGCCTCGTCAATCGATGAGAAAAAGCGCCA
AAACTCGCAATATGGCTTTGAACCACACGGTGCTGAGACTAGTTAGAATCTAGTCCCAAACTAGCTTGGA
TAGCTTACCTTTGCCCTTTGCGTTGCGACAGGTCTTGCAGGGTATGGTTCCTTTCTCACCAGCTGATTTA
GCTGCCTTGCTACCCTCACGGCGGATCTGCATAAAGAGTGGCTAGAGGTTATAAATTAGCACTGATCCTA
GGTACGGGGCTGAATGTAACTTGCCTTTCCTTTCTCATCGCGCGGCAAGACAGGCTTGCTCAAATTCCTA
CCAGTCACAGGGGTATGCACGGCGTACGGACCACTTGAACTAGTCACAGATTAGTTAGCAACTAGTCTGC
ATTGAATGGCTGTACTTACGGGCCCTCGCCATTGTCCTGATCATTTCCAGCTTCACCCTCGTTGCTGCAA
AGTAGTTAGTGACTAGTCAAGGACTAGTTGAAATGGGAGAAGAAACTCACGAATTCTCGACACCCTTAGT
ATTGTGGTCCTTGGACTTGGTGCTGCTATATATTAGCTAATACACTAGTTAGACTCACAGAAACTTACGC
AGCTCGCTTGCGCTTCTTGGTAGGAGTCGGGGTTGGGAGAACAGTGCCTTCAAACAAGCCTTCATACCAT
GCTACTTGACTAGTCAGGGACTAGTCACCAAGTAATCTAGATAGGACTTGCCTTTGGCCTCCATCAGTTC
CTTCATAGTGGGAGGTCCATTGTGCAATGTAAACTCCATGCCGTGGGAGTTCTTGTCCTTCAAGTGCTTG
ACCAATATGTTTCTGTTGGCAGAGGGAACCTGTCAACTAGTTAATAACTAGTCAGAAACTAGTATAGCAG
TAGACTCACTGTACGCTTGAGGCATCCCTTCACTCGGCAGTAGACTTCATATGGATGGATATCAGGCACG
CCATTGTCGTCCTGTGGACTAGTCAGTAACTAGGCTTAAAGCTAGTCGGGTCGGCTTACTATCTTGAAAT
CCGGCAGCGTAAGCTCCCCGTCCTTAACTGCCTCGAGATAGTGACAGTACTCTGGGGACTTTCGGAGATC
GTTATCGCGAATGCTCGGCATACTAATCGTTGACTAGTCTTGGACTAGTCCCGAGCAAAAAGGATTGGAG
GAGGAGGAGGAAGGTGAGAGTGAGACAAAGAGCGAAATAAGAGCTTCAAAGGCTATCTCTAAGCAGTATG
AAGGTTAAGTATCTAGTTCTTGACTAGATTTAAAAGAGATTTCGACTAGTTATGTACCTGGAGTTTGGAT
ATAGGAATGTGTTGTGGTAACGAAATGTAAGGGGGAGGAAAGAAAAAGTCGGTCAAGAGGTAACTCTAAG
TCGGCCATTCCTTTTTGGGAGGCGCTAACCATAAACGGCATGGTCGACTTAGAGTTAGCTCAGGGAATTT
AGGGAGTTATCTGCGACCACCGAGGAACGGCGGAATGCCAAAGAATCCCGATGGAGCTCTAGCTGGCGGT
TGACAACCCCACCTTTTGGCGTTTCTGCGGCGTTGCAGGCGGGACTGGATACTTCGTAGAACCAGAAAGG
CAAGGCAGAACGCGCTCAGCAAGAGTGTTGGAAGTGATAGCATGATGTGCCTTGTTAACTAGGTCAAAAT
CTGCAGTATGCTTGATGTTATCCAAAGTGTGAGAGAGGAAGGTCCAAACATACACGATTGGGAGAGGGCC
TAGGTATAAGAGTTTTTGAGTAGAACGCATGTGAGCCCAGCCATCTCGAGGAGATTAAACACGGGCCGGC
ATTTGATGGCTATGTTAGTACCCCAATGGAAAGCCTGAGAGTCCAGTGGTCGCAGATAACTCCCTAAATT
CCCTGAGCTAACTCTAAGTCGACCATGCCGTTTATGGTTAGCGCCTCCCAAAAAGGAATGGCCGACTTAG
AGTTACCTCTTGACCGACTTTTTCTTTCCTCCCCCTTACATTTCGTTACCACAACACATTCCTATATCCA
AACTCCAGGTACATAACTAGTCGAAATCTCTTTTAAATCTAGTCAAGAACTAGATACTTAACCTTCATAC
TGCTTAGAGATAGCCTTTGAAGCTCTTATTTCGCTCTTTGTCTCACTCTCACCTTCCTCCTCCTCCTCCA
ATCCTTTTTGCTCGGGACTAGTCCAAGACTAGTCAACGATTAGTATGCCGAGCATTCGCGATAACGATCT
CCGAAAGTCCCCAGAGTACTGTCACTATCTCGAGGCAGTTAAGGACGGGGAGCTTACGCTGCCGGATTTC
AAGATAGTAAGCCGACCCGACTAGCTTTAAGCCTAGTTACTGACTAGTCCACAGGACGACAATGGCGTGC
CTGATATCCATCCATATGAAGTCTACTGCCGAGTGAAGGGATGCCTCAAGCGTACAGTGAGTCTACTGCT
ATACTAGTTTCTGACTAGTTATTAACTAGTTGACAGGTTCCCTCTGCCAACAGAAACATATTGGTCAAGC
ACTTGAAGGACAAGAACTCCCACGGCATGGAGTTTACATTGCACAATGGACCTCCCACTATGAAGGAACT
GATGGAGGCCAAAGGCAAGTCCTATCTAGATTACTTGGTGACTAGTCCCTGACTAGTCAAGTAGCATGGT
ATGAAGGCTTGTTTGAAGGCACTGTTCTCCCAACCCCGACTCCTACCAAGAAGCGCAAGCGAGCTGCGTA
AGTTTCTGTGAGTCTAACTAGTGTATTAGCTAATATATAGCAGCACCAAGTCCAAGGACCACAATACTAA
GGGTGTCGAGAATTCGTGAGTTTCTTCTCCCATTTCAACTAGTCCTTGACTAGTCACTAACTACTTTGCA
GCAACGAGGGTGAAGCTGGAAATGATCAGGACAATGGCGAGGGCCCGTAAGTACAGCCATTCAATGCAGA
CTAGTTGCTAACTAATCTGTGACTAGTTCAAGTGGTCCGTACGCCGTGCATACCCCTGTGACTGGTAGGA
ATTTGAGCAAGCCTGTCTTGCCGCGCGATGAGAAAGGAAAGGCAAGTTACATTCAGCCCCGTACCTAGGA
TCAGTGCTAATTTATAACCTCTAGCCACTCTTTATGCAGATCCGCCGTGAGGGTAGCAAGGCAGCTAAAT
CAGCTGGTGAGAAAGGAACCATACCCTGCAAGACCTGTCGCAACGCAAAGGGCAAAGGTAAGCTATCCAA
GCTAGTTTGGGACTAGATTCTAACTAGTCTCAGCACCGTGTGGTTCAAAGCCATATTGCGAGTTTTGGCG
CTTTTTCTCATCGATTGACGAGGCAAAGGGAGCGAGTATGCAACCTCGTAAGTCAGACTCAGACAAAGAC
CAACTAGTTATTGACCAGTCTTCTAGAAGGCTCTGTTGTGGATCTTGAGGCCCTGGAGAGTTCCTCCAAC
AATCCGGAGACAAGCAAGTCCTCGTCGGACTAGTCACTAACTAGACTCTAACTAGTTGCAGACATGGATA
ATGCAAAAGAGACAAGCAATGAAGAAAGTGGTAAGACATTTCTCCTTTGTGGTTCTGGACTAGTCTTTGA
CTAGTCACAGTCTTAAACAAGGAAAATGAGCATGAAAATGAGGAGGAAAAGGCTGCTGAGCCCGAGGAAG
TGCAGGGTGATGGCAGACATGGTAGGTTAATACCTTGTTAGTTATTGCTAGTCACTGACTAGTCAATAAC
TAGTCTCTGAACACCTTGCAATCACTCCGTTTGCGCAGCTGAACAGTGGTGAGGATAATAGTAGTAAGTT
ATTCTAGCTTCAGAGTTATAGGAGACTAGATACTAACTAGTATTAGTTGCAACTAACCTGGATCTCAGAG
ACTTTGGCCTCAATCTAGAATCTATCTAGTTGTCAACTAGACTGTGGTATCATTGTCTTTTATTTTCCTA
GTCCTGGAACTAGCTTCTAACTAGTCTCCCTAATATGTGGCTGTCTTGTTTTTTTTTTTTGTTTCCCTAC
CCGGATATCTAGTCCCCTTCTAGGTTCTGTTAACCTCTCGGGCTCTGATTTAGTTTAACGCAAACCTGAG
ATTAGTTTCTAACTAGTCTCTAGGTTTTCTATCCACCTTTAATTGTAATAATAAATACAAGCAACGTTTA
TACGTCAAAAGCATTTATAAACTTTTACCCTAAAGTAGCTTGCTTGTGTGTTTAGTTTATAATTAGTCTC
TTATTAATTTGATGTAGGTAAGCCCGCCACAAATATATATTTTTAACAAGATACCGTGGAAAAACTTCGT
GCTATCACAAAACAGTATACAAAAAATAAGCTTCACGCTGCCGCAAGCACTCAGGGCGCAAGGGCTGCTA
AAGGAAGCGGAACACGTAGAAAGCCAGTCCGCAGAAACGGTGCTGACCCCGGATGAATGTCAGCTACTGG
GCTATCTGGACAAGGGAAAACGCAAGCGCAAAGAGAAAGCAGGTAGCTTGCAGTGGGCTTACATGGCGAT
AGCTAGACTGGGCGGTTTTATGGACAGCAAGCGAACCGGAATTGCCAGCTGGGGCGCCCTCTGGTAAGGT
TGGGAAGCCCTGCAAAGTAAACTGGATGGCTTTCTTGCCGCCAAGGATCTGATGGCGCAGGGGATCAAGA
TCTGATCAAGAGACAGGATGAGGATCGTTTCGCATGATTGAACAAGATGGATTGCACGCAGGTTCTCCGG
CCGCTTGGGTGGAGAGGCTATTCGGCTATGACTGGGCACAACAGACAATCGGCTGCTCTGATGCCGCCGT
GTTCCGGCTGTCAGCGCAGGGGCGCCCGGTTCTTTTTGTCAAGACCGACCTGTCCGGTGCCCTGAATGAA
CTGCAGGACGAGGCAGCGCGGCTATCGTGGCTGGCCACGACGGGCGTTCCTTGCGCAGCTGTGCTCGACG
TTGTCACTGAAGCGGGAAGGGACTGGCTGCTATTGGGCGAAGTGCCGGGGCAGGATCTCCTGTCATCTCA
CCTTGCTCCTGCCGAGAAAGTATCCATCATGGCTGATGCAATGCGGCGGCTGCATACGCTTGATCCGGCT
ACCTGCCCATTCGACCACCAAGCGAAACATCGCATCGAGCGAGCACGTACTCGGATGGAAGCCGGTCTTG
TCGATCAGGATGATCTGGACGAAGAGCATCAGGGGCTCGCGCCAGCCGAACTGTTCGCCAGGCTCAAGGC
GCGCATGCCCGACGGCGAGGATCTCGTCGTGACCCATGGCGATGCCTGCTTGCCGAATATCATGGTGGAA
AATGGCCGCTTTTCTGGATTCATCGACTGTGGCCGGCTGGGTGTGGCGGACCGCTATCAGGACATAGCGT
TGGCTACCCGTGATATTGCTGAAGAGCTTGGCGGCGAATGGGCTGACCGCTTCCTCGTGCTTTACGGTAT
CGCCGCTCCCGATTCGCAGCGCATCGCCTTCTATCGCCTTCTTGACGAGTTCTTCTGAGCGGGACTCTGG
GGTTCGAAATGACCGACCAAGCGACGCCCAACCTGCCATCACGAGATTTCGATTCCACCGCCGCCTTCTA
TGAAAGGTTGGGCTTCGGAATCGTTTTCCGGGACGCCGGCTGGATGATCCTCCAGCGCGGGGATCTCATG
CTGGAGTTCTTCGCCCACCCCGGGCTCGATCCCCTCGCGAGTTGGTTCAGCTGCTGCCTGAGGCTGGACG
ACCTCGCGGAGTTCTACCGGCAGTGCAAATCCGTCGGCATCCAGGAAACCAGCAGCGGCTATCCGCGCAT
CCATGCCCCCGAACTGCAGGAGTGGGGAGGCACGATGGCCGCTTTGGTCCGGATCTTTGTGAAGGAACCT
TACTTCTGTGGTGTGACATAATTGGACAAACTACCTACAGAGATTTAAAGCTCTAAGGTAAATATAAAAT
TTTTAAGTGTATAATGTGTTAAACTACTGATTCTAATTGTTTGTGTATTTTAGATTCCAACCTATGGAAC
TGATGAATGGGAGCAGTGGTGGAATGCCTTTAATGAGGAAAACCTGTTTTGCTCAGAAGAAATGCCATCT
AGTGATGATGAGGCTACTGCTGACTCTCAACATTCTACTCCTCCAAAAAAGAAGAGAAAGGTAGAAGACC
CCAAGGACTTTCCTTCAGAATTGCTAAGTTTTTTGAGTCATGCTGTGTTTAGTAATAGAACTCTTGCTTG
CTTTGCTATTTACACCACAAAGGAAAAAGCTGCACTGCTATACAAGAAAATTATGGAAAAATATTCTGTA
ACCTTTATAAGTAGGCATAACAGTTATAATCATAACATACTGTTTTTTCTTACTCCACACAGGCATAGAG
TGTCTGCTATTAATAACTATGCTCAAAAATTGTGTACCTTTAGCTTTTTAATTTGTAAAGGGGTTAATAA
GGAATATTTGATGTATAGTGCCTTGACTAGAGATCATAATCAGCCATACCACATTTGTAGAGGTTTTACT
TGCTTTAAAAAACCTCCCACACCTCCCCCTGAACCTGAAACATAAAATGAATGCAATTGTTGTTGTTAAC
TTGTTTATTGCAGCTTATAATGGTTACAAATAAAGCAATAGCATCACAAATTTCACAAATAAAGCATTTT
TTTCACTGCATTCTAGTTGTGGTTTGTCCAAACTCATCAATGTATCTTATCATGTCTGGATCTGACGGGT
GCGCATGATCGTGCTCCTGTCGTTGAGGACCCGGCTAGGCTGGCGGGGTTGCCTTACTGGTTAGCAGAAT
GAATCACCGATACGCGAGCGAACGTGAAGCGACTGCTGCTGCAAAACGTCTGCGACCTGAGCAACAACAT
GAATGGTCTTCGGTTTCCGTGTTTCGTAAAGTCTGGAAACGCGGAAGTCAGCGCTCTTCCGCTTCCTCGC
TCACTGACTCGCTGCGCTCGGTCGTTCGGCTGCGGCGAGCGGTATCAGCTCACTCAAAGGCGGTAATACG
GTTATCCACAGAATCAGGGGATAACGCAGGAAAGAACATGTGAGCAAAAGGCCAGCAAAAGGCCAGGAAC
CGTAAAAAGGCCGCGTTGCTGGCGTTTTTCCATAGGCTCCGCCCCCCTGACGAGCATCACAAAAATCGAC
GCTCAAGTCAGAGGTGGCGAAACCCGACAGGACTATAAAGATACCAGGCGTTTCCCCCTGGAAGCTCCCT
CGTGCGCTCTCCTGTTCCGACCCTGCCGCTTACCGGATACCTGTCCGCCTTTCTCCCTTCGGGAAGCGTG
GCGCTTTCTCATAGCTCACGCTGTAGGTATCTCAGTTCGGTGTAGGTCGTTCGCTCCAAGCTGGGCTGTG
TGCACGAACCCCCCGTTCAGCCCGACCGCTGCGCCTTATCCGGTAACTATCGTCTTGAGTCCAACCCGGT
AAGACACGACTTATCGCCACTGGCAGCAGCCACTGGTAACAGGATTAGCAGAGCGAGGTATGTAGGCGGT
GCTACAGAGTTCTTGAAGTGGTGGCCTAACTACGGCTACACTAGAAGGACAGTATTTGGTATCTGCGCTC
TGCTGAAGCCAGTTACCTTCGGAAAAAGAGTTGGTAGCTCTTGATCCGGCAAACAAACCACCGCTGGTAG
CGGTGGTTTTTTTGTTTGCAAGCAGCAGATTACGCGCAGAAAAAAAGGATCTCAAGAAGATCCTTTGATC
TTTTCTACGGGGTCTGACGCTCAGTGGAACGAAAACTCACGTTAAGGGATTTTGGTCATGAGATTATCAA
AAAGGATCTTCACCTAGATCCTTTTAAATTAAAAATGAAGTTTTAAATCAATCTAAAGTATATATGAGTA
AACTTGGTCTGACAGTTACCAATGCTTAATCAGTGAGGCACCTATCTCAGCGATCTGTCTATTTCGTTCA
TCCATAGTTGCCTGACTCCCCGTCGTGTAGATAACTACGATACGGGAGGGCTTACCATCTGGCCCCAGTG
CTGCAATGATACCGCGAGACCCACGCTCACCGGCTCCAGATTTATCAGCAATAAACCAGCCAGCCGGAAG
GGCCGAGCGCAGAAGTGGTCCTGCAACTTTATCCGCCTCCATCCAGTCTATTAATTGTTGCCGGGAAGCT
AGAGTAAGTAGTTCGCCAGTTAATAGTTTGCGCAACGTTGTTGCCATTGCTGCAGGCATCGTGGTGTCAC
GCTCGTCGTTTGGTATGGCTTCATTCAGCTCCGGTTCCCAACGATCAAGGCGAGTTACATGATCCCCCAT
GTTGTGCAAAAAAGCGGTTAGCTCCTTCGGTCCTCCGATCGTTGTCAGAAGTAAGTTGGCCGCAGTGTTA
TCACTCATGGTTATGGCAGCACTGCATAATTCTCTTACTGTCATGCCATCCGTAAGATGCTTTTCTGTGA
CTGGTGAGTACTCAACCAAGTCATTCTGAGAATAGTGTATGCGGCGACCGAGTTGCTCTTGCCCGGCGTC
AACACGGGATAATACCGCGCCACATAGCAGAACTTTAAAAGTGCTCATCATTGGAAAACGTTCTTCGGGG
CGAAAACTCTCAAGGATCTTACCGCTGTTGAGATCCAGTTCGATGTAACCCACTCGTGCACCCAACTGAT
CTTCAGCATCTTTTACTTTCACCAGCGTTTCTGGGTGAGCAAAAACAGGAAGGCAAAATGCCGCAAAAAA
GGGAATAAGGGCGACACGGAAATGTTGAATACTCATACTCTTCCTTTTTCAATATTATTGAAGCATTTAT
CAGGGTTATTGTCTCATGAGCGGATACATATTTGAATGTATTTAGAAAAATAAACAAATAGGGGTTCCGC
GCACATTTCCCCGAAAAGTGCCACCTG
